>Addgene plasmid #103298 | LSB-hsa-miR-190a-5p | depositor full sequence | sequence record 195645 | Full Sequence
AATTGAGGGGATAACGCAGGAAAGAACATGTGAGCAAAAGGCCAGCAAAAGGCCAGGAACCGTAAAAAGG
CCGCGTTGCTGGCGTTTTTCCATAGGCTCCGCCCCCCTGACGAGCATCACAAAAATCGACGCTCAAGTCA
GAGGTGGCGAAACCCGACAGGACTATAAAGATACCAGGCGTTTCCCCCTGGAAGCTCCCTCGTGCGCTCT
CCTGTTCCGACCCTGCCGCTTACCGGATACCTGTCCGCCTTTCTCCCTTCGGGAAGCGTGGCGCTTTCTC
ATAGCTCACGCTGTAGGTATCTCAGTTCGGTGTAGGTCGTTCGCTCCAAGCTGGGCTGTGTGCACGAACC
CCCCGTTCAGCCCGACCGCTGCGCCTTATCCGGTAACTATCGTCTTGAGTCCAACCCGGTAAGACACGAC
TTATCGCCACTGGCAGCAGCCACTGGTAACAGGATTAGCAGAGCGAGGTATGTAGGCGGTGCTACAGAGT
TCTTGAAGTGGTGGCCTAACTACGGCTACACTAGAAGAACAGTATTTGGTATCTGCGCTCTGCTGAAGCC
AGTTACCTTCGGAAAAAGAGTTGGTAGCTCTTGATCCGGCAAACAAACCACCGCTGGTAGCGGTGGTTTT
TTTGTTTGCAAGCAGCAGATTACGCGCAGAAAAAAAGGATCTCAAGAAGATCCTTTGATCTTTTCTACGG
GGTCTGACGCTCAGTGGAACGAAAACTCACGTTAAGGGATTTTGGTCATGAGATTATCAAAAAGGATCTT
CACCTAGATCCTTTTAAATTAAAAATGAAGTTTTAAATCAATCTAAAGTATATATGAGTAAACTTGGTCT
GACAGTTACCAATGCTTAATCAGTGAGGCACCTATCTCAGCGATCTGTCTATTTCGTTCATCCATAGTTG
CCTGACTCCCCGTCGTGTAGATAACTACGATACGGGAGGGCTTACCATCTGGCCCCAGTGCTGCAATGAT
ACCGCGAGAACCACGCTCACCGGCTCCAGATTTATCAGCAATAAACCAGCCAGCCGGAAGGGCCGAGCGC
AGAAGTGGTCCTGCAACTTTATCCGCCTCCATCCAGTCTATTAATTGTTGCCGGGAAGCTAGAGTAAGTA
GTTCGCCAGTTAATAGTTTGCGCAACGTTGTTGCCATTGCTACAGGCATCGTGGTGTCACGCTCGTCGTT
TGGTATGGCTTCATTCAGCTCCGGTTCCCAACGATCAAGGCGAGTTACATGATCCCCCATGTTGTGCAAA
AAAGCGGTTAGCTCCTTCGGTCCTCCGATCGTTGTCAGAAGTAAGTTGGCCGCAGTGTTATCACTCATGG
TTATGGCAGCACTGCATAATTCTCTTACTGTCATGCCATCCGTAAGATGCTTTTCTGTGACTGGTGAGTA
CTCAACCAAGTCATTCTGAGAATAGTGTATGCGGCGACCGAGTTGCTCTTGCCCGGCGTCAATACGGGAT
AATACCGCGCCACATAGCAGAACTTTAAAAGTGCTCATCATTGGAAAACGTTCTTCGGGGCGAAAACTCT
CAAGGATCTTACCGCTGTTGAGATCCAGTTCGATGTAACCCACTCGTGCACCCAACTGATCTTCAGCATC
TTTTACTTTCACCAGCGTTTCTGGGTGAGCAAAAACAGGAAGGCAAAATGCCGCAAAAAAGGGAATAAGG
GCGACACGGAAATGTTGAATACTCATACTCTTCCTTTTTCAATATTATTGAAGCATTTATCAGGGTTATT
GTCTCATGAGCGGATACATATTTGAATGTAGCTCCGAATTTCTCGAGGGCTTGTCGACGACGGCGGTCTC
CGTCGTCAGGATCATGAATTCGACCCGCCTGCCACCATGACCGAGTACAAGCCCACGGTGCGCCTCGCCA
CCCGCGACGACGTCCCCCGGGCCGTACGCACCCTCGCCGCCGCGTTCGCCGACTACCCCGCCACGCGCCA
CACCGTCGACCCGGACCGCCACATCGAGCGGGTCACCGAGCTGCAAGAACTCTTCCTCACGCGCGTCGGG
CTCGACATCGGCAAGGTGTGGGTCGCGGACGACGGCGCCGCGGTGGCGGTCTGGACCACGCCGGAGAGCG
TCGAAGCGGGGGCGGTGTTCGCCGAGATCGGCCCGCGCATGGCCGAGTTGAGCGGTTCCCGGCTGGCCGC
GCAGCAACAGATGGAAGGCCTCCTGGCGCCGCACCGGCCCAAGGAGCCCGCGTGGTTCCTGGCCACCGTC
GGCGTCTCGCCCGACCACCAGGGCAAGGGTCTGGGCAGCGCCGTCGTGCTCCCCGGAGTGGAGGCGGCCG
AGCGCGCCGGGGTGCCCGCCTTCCTGGAGACATCCGCGCCCCGCAACCTCCCCTTCTACGAGCGGCTCGG
CTTCACCGTCACCGCCGACGTCGAGGTGCCCGAAGGACCGCGCACCTGGTGCATGACCCGCAAGCCCGGT
GCCTGATACGCGTGAATTCACTCCTCAGGTGCAGGCTGCCTATCAGAAGGTGGTGGCTGGTGTGGCCAAT
GCCCTGGCTCACAAATACCACTGAGATCTTTTTCCCTCTGCCAAAAATTATGGGGACATCATGAAGCCCC
TTGAGCATCTGACTTCTGGCTAATAAAGGAAATTTATTTTCATTGCAATAGTGTGTTGGAATTTTTTGTG
TCTCTCACTCGGAAGGACATATGGGAGGGCAAATCATTTAAAACATCAGAATGAGTATTTGGTTTAGAGT
TTGGCAACATATGCCCATATGCTGGCTGCCATGAACAAAGGTTGGCTATAAAGAGGTCATCAGTATATGA
AACAGCCCCCTGCTGTCCATTCCTTATTCCATAGAAAAGCCTTGACTTGAGGTTAGATTTTTTTTATATT
TTGTTTTGTGTTATTTTTTTCTTTAACATCCCTAAAATTTTCCTTACATGTTTTACTAGCCAGATTTTTC
CTCCTCTCCTGACTACTCCCAGTCATAGCTGTCCCTCTTCTCTTATGGAGATCCCTCGACCTGCAGCCCA
AGCTTGAATTCTCTAGAATTACCCTGTTATCCCTATGCTTGGTTTACCGAGCTCTTATTGGTTTTCAAAC
TTCATTGACTGTGCCCAACGCGCCTGGGAGCTCACGGGGACAGCCCCCCCCCAAAGCCCCCAGGGATGTA
ATTACGTCCCTCCCCCGCTAGGGGGCAGCAGCGAGCCGCCCGGGGCTCCGCTCCGGTCCGGCGCTCCCCC
CGCATCCCCGAGCCGGCAGCGTGCGGGGACAGCCCGGGCACGGGGAAGGTGGCACGGGATCGCTTTCCTC
TGAACGCTTCTCGCTGCTCTTTGAGCCTGCAGACACCTGGGGGGATACGGGGAAAAAGCTAGGCTGAAAG
ACCGGTTCTTAGAATGACACGCGCCTGGGAGCTCACGGGGACAGCCCCCCCCCAAAGCCCCCAGGGATGT
AATTACGTCCCTCCCCCGCTAGGGGGCAGCAGCGAGCCGCCCGGGGCTCCGCTCCGGTCCGGCGCTCCCC
CCGCATCCCCGAGCCGGCAGCGTGCGGGGACAGCCCGGGCACGGGGAAGGTGGCACGGGATCGCTTTCCT
CTGAACGCTTCTCGCTGCTCTTTGAGCCTGCAGACACCTGGGGGGATACGGGGAAAAAGCTAACTTCTGA
GACGACAACTTTGTATAGAAAAGTTGGCTCCGAATTCGCCCTTGACAGCAGAGATCCAGTTTGGTTAATT
AATTGGCTCCGGTGCCCGTCAGTGGGCAGAGCGCACATCGCCCACAGTCCCCGAGAAGTTGTGGGGAGGG
GTCGGCAATTGAACCGGTGCCTAGAGAAGGTGGCGCGGGGTAAACTGGGAAAGTGATGTCGTGTACTGGC
TCCGCCTTTTTCCCGAGGGTGGGGGAGAACCGTATATAAGTGCAGTAGTCGCCGTGAACGTTCTTTTTCG
CAACGGGTTTGCCGCCAGAACACAGGTAAGTGCCGTGTGTGGTTCCCGCGGGCCTGGCCTCTTTACGGGT
TATGGCCCTTGCGTGCCTTGAATTACTTCCACCTGGCTGCAGTACGTGATTCTTGATCCCGAGCTTCGGG
TTGGAAGTGGGTGGGAGAGTTCGAGGCCTTGCGCTTAAGGAGCCCCTTCGCCTCGTGCTTGAGTTGAGGC
CTGGCCTGGGCGCTGGGGCCGCCGCGTGCGAATCTGGTGGCACCTTCGCGCCTGTCTCGCTGCTTTCGAT
AAGTCTCTAGCCATTTAAAATTTTTGATGACCTGCTGCGACGCTTTTTTTCTGGCAAGATAGTCTTGTAA
ATGCGGGCCAAGATCTGCACACTGGTATTTCGGTTTTTGGGGCCGCGGGCGGCGACGGGGCCCGTGCGTC
CCAGCGCACATGTTCGGCGAGGCGGGGCCTGCGAGCGCGGCCACCGAGAATCGGACGGGGGTAGTCTCAA
GCTGGCCGGCCTGCTCTGGTGCCTGGCCTCGCGCCGCCGTGTATCGCCCCGCCCTGGGCGGCAAGGCTGG
CCCGGTCGGCACCAGTTGCGTGAGCGGAAAGATGGCCGCTTCCCGGCCCTGCTGCAGGGAGCTCAAAATG
GAGGACGCGGCGCTCGGGAGAGCGGGCGGGTGAGTCACCCACACAAAGGAAAAGGGCCTTTCCGTCCTCA
GCCGTCGCTTCATGTGACTCCACGGAGTACCGGGCGCCGTCCAGGCACCTCGATTAGTTCTCGAGCTTTT
GGAGTACGTCGTCTTTAGGTTGGGGGGAGGGGTTTTATGCGATGGAGTTTCCCCACACTGAGTGGGTGGA
GACTGAAGTTAGGCCAGCTTGGCACTTGATGTAATTCTCCTTGGAATTTGCCCTTTTTGAGTTTGGATCT
TGGTTCATTCTCAAGCCTCAGACAGTGGTTCAAAGTTTTTTTCTTCCATTTCAGGTGTCGTGAGAAGGGC
GAATTCGACCCAAGTTTGTACAAAAAAGCAGGCTGGATCCAGGTGCCACCATGGTGAGCGAGCTGATTAA
GGAGAACATGCACATGAAGCTGTACATGGAGGGCACCGTGAACAACCACCACTTCAAGTGCACATCCGAG
GGCGAAGGCAAGCCCTACGAGGGCACCCAGACCATGAGAATCAAGGCGGTCGAGGGCGGCCCTCTCCCCT
TCGCCTTCGACATCCTGGCTACCAGCTTCATGTACGGCAGCAAAACCTTCATCAACCACACCCAGGGCAT
CCCCGACTTCTTTAAGCAGTCCTTCCCCGAGGGCTTCACATGGGAGAGAGTCACCACATACGAAGATGGG
GGCGTGCTGACCGCTACCCAGGACACCAGCCTCCAGGACGGCTGCCTCATCTACAACGTCAAGATCAGAG
GGGTGAACTTCCCATCCAACGGCCCTGTGATGCAGAAGAAAACACTCGGCTGGGAGGCCTCCACCGAGAC
ACTGTACCCCGCTGACGGCGGCCTGGAAGGCAGAGCCGACATGGCCCTGAAGCTCGTGGGCGGGGGCCAC
CTGATCTGCAACCTTAAGACCACATACAGATCCAAGAAACCCGCTAAGAACCTCAAGATGCCCGGCGTCT
ACTATGTGGACAGGAGACTGGAAAGAATCAAGGAGGCCGACAAAGAGACATACGTCGAGCAGCACGAGGT
GGCTGTGGCCAGATACTGCGACCTCCCTAGCAAACTGGGGCACAAACTTAATTGAGAATTCTACCACCCA
GCTTTCTTGTACAAAGTGGTACGTCTCAAGACCAGAGGTCTCTGCTTTAGCTTCTACCTAATATATCAAA
CATATCAACCTAATATATCAAACATATCAACCTAATATATCAAACATATCAACCTAATATATCAAACATA
TCACAACCAGAAGAGACCTGTGCTTCACTCCTCAGGTGCAGGCTGCCTATCAGAAGGTGGTGGCTGGTGT
GGCCAATGCCCTGGCTCACAAATACCACTGAGATCTTTTTCCCTCTGCCAAAAATTATGGGGACATCATG
AAGCCCCTTGAGCATCTGACTTCTGGCTAATAAAGGAAATTTATTTTCATTGCAATAGTGTGTTGGAATT
TTTTGTGTCTCTCACTCGGAAGGACATATGGGAGGGCAAATCATTTAAAACATCAGAATGAGTATTTGGT
TTAGAGTTTGGCAACATATGCCCATATGCTGGCTGCCATGAACAAAGGTTGGCTATAAAGAGGTCATCAG
TATATGAAACAGCCCCCTGCTGTCCATTCCTTATTCCATAGAAAAGCCTTGACTTGAGGTTAGATTTTTT
TTATATTTTGTTTTGTGTTATTTTTTTCTTTAACATCCCTAAAATTTTCCTTACATGTTTTACTAGCCAG
ATTTTTCCTCCTCTCCTGACTACTCCCAGTCATAGCTGTCCCTCTTCTCTTATGGAGATCCCGAGCGGTG
CGTTTTTATGCTTGTAGTATTGTATAATGTTTTTAAGATCCAAGCTTCTGACCTCTTCTCTTCCTCCCAC
AGGGCCTCGAGACAATTGCATCGATGGTACCAGTGAAAGTCTGCAATGAATTCGAGTTGGCGCGCCTGTC
ATTCTAAATCTCTCTTTCAGCCTAAAGCTTTTTCCCCGTATCCCCCCAGGTGTCTGCAGGCTCAAAGAGC
AGCGAGAAGCGTTCAGAGGAAAGCGATCCCGTGCCACCTTCCCCGTGCCCGGGCTGTCCCCGCACGCTGC
CGGCTCGGGGATGCGGGGGGAGCGCCGGACCGGAGCGGAGCCCCGGGCGGCTCGCTGCTGCCCCCTAGCG
GGGGAGGGACGTAATTACATCCCTGGGGGCTTTGGGAGGGGGCTGTCCCCGTGAGCTCCCAGGCGCGCCT
GTCATTCTAAATCTCTCTTTCAGCCTAAAGCTTTTTCCCCGTATCCCCCCAGGTGTCTGCAGGCTCAAAG
AGCAGCGAGAAGCGTTCAGAGGAAAGCGATCCCGTGCCACCTTCCCCGTGCCCGGGCTGTCCCCGCACGC
TGCCGGCTCGGGGATGCGGGGGGAGCGCCGGACCGGAGCGGAGCCCCGGGCGGCTCGCTGCTGCCCCCTA
GCGGGGGAGGGACGTAATTACATCCCTGGGGGCTTTGGGGGGGGGCTGTCCCCGTGAGCTCCCAGGCGCG
CCAACTCGGTACCGTATCGATGTCGACGTTAACGCTAGTGATATCAACTTTGTATAGAAAAGTTGGCTCC
GAATTCGCCCTTGACAGCAGAGATCCAGTTTGGTTAATTAATTGGCTCCGGTGCCCGTCAGTGGGCAGAG
CGCACATCGCCCACAGTCCCCGAGAAGTTGTGGGGAGGGGTCGGCAATTGAACCGGTGCCTAGAGAAGGT
GGCGCGGGGTAAACTGGGAAAGTGATGTCGTGTACTGGCTCCGCCTTTTTCCCGAGGGTGGGGGAGAACC
GTATATAAGTGCAGTAGTCGCCGTGAACGTTCTTTTTCGCAACGGGTTTGCCGCCAGAACACAGGTAAGT
GCCGTGTGTGGTTCCCGCGGGCCTGGCCTCTTTACGGGTTATGGCCCTTGCGTGCCTTGAATTACTTCCA
CCTGGCTGCAGTACGTGATTCTTGATCCCGAGCTTCGGGTTGGAAGTGGGTGGGAGAGTTCGAGGCCTTG
CGCTTAAGGAGCCCCTTCGCCTCGTGCTTGAGTTGAGGCCTGGCCTGGGCGCTGGGGCCGCCGCGTGCGA
ATCTGGTGGCACCTTCGCGCCTGTCTCGCTGCTTTCGATAAGTCTCTAGCCATTTAAAATTTTTGATGAC
CTGCTGCGACGCTTTTTTTCTGGCAAGATAGTCTTGTAAATGCGGGCCAAGATCTGCACACTGGTATTTC
GGTTTTTGGGGCCGCGGGCGGCGACGGGGCCCGTGCGTCCCAGCGCACATGTTCGGCGAGGCGGGGCCTG
CGAGCGCGGCCACCGAGAATCGGACGGGGGTAGTCTCAAGCTGGCCGGCCTGCTCTGGTGCCTGGCCTCG
CGCCGCCGTGTATCGCCCCGCCCTGGGCGGCAAGGCTGGCCCGGTCGGCACCAGTTGCGTGAGCGGAAAG
ATGGCCGCTTCCCGGCCCTGCTGCAGGGAGCTCAAAATGGAGGACGCGGCGCTCGGGAGAGCGGGCGGGT
GAGTCACCCACACAAAGGAAAAGGGCCTTTCCGTCCTCAGCCGTCGCTTCATGTGACTCCACGGAGTACC
GGGCGCCGTCCAGGCACCTCGATTAGTTCTCGAGCTTTTGGAGTACGTCGTCTTTAGGTTGGGGGGAGGG
GTTTTATGCGATGGAGTTTCCCCACACTGAGTGGGTGGAGACTGAAGTTAGGCCAGCTTGGCACTTGATG
TAATTCTCCTTGGAATTTGCCCTTTTTGAGTTTGGATCTTGGTTCATTCTCAAGCCTCAGACAGTGGTTC
AAAGTTTTTTTCTTCCATTTCAGGTGTCGTGAGAAGGGCGAATTCGACCCAAGTTTGTACAAAAAAGCAG
GCTCGCCACCATGGTGAGCAAGGGCGAGGAGCTGTTCACCGGGGTGGTGCCCATCCTGGTCGAGCTGGAC
GGCGACGTAAACGGCCACAAGTTCAGCGTGAGGGGCGAGGGCGAGGGCGATGCCACCAACGGCAAGCTGA
CCCTGAAGTTCATCTGCACCACCGGCAAGCTGCCCGTGCCCTGGCCCACCCTCGTGACCACCCTGAGCCA
CGGCGTGCAGTGCTTCGCCCGCTACCCCGACCACATGAAGCAGCACGACTTCTTCAAGTCCGCCATGCCC
GAAGGCTACGTCCAGGAGCGCACCATCTTCTTCAAGGACGACGGCACCTACAAGACCCGCGCCGAGGTGA
AGTTCGAGGGCGACACCCTAGTGAACCGCATCGAGCTGAAGGGCGTCGACTTCAAGGAGGACGGCAACAT
CCTGGGGCACAAGCTGGAGTACAACTTCAACAGCCACAACATCTATATCATGGCCGTCAAGCAGAAGAAC
GGCATCAAGGTGAACTTCAAGATCCGCCACAACGTGGAGGACGGCAGCGTGCAGCTCGCCGACCACTACC
AGCAGAACACCCCCATCGGCGACGGCCCCGTGCTGCTGCCCGACAGCCACTACCTGAGCACCCAGTCCGT
GCTGAGCAAAGACCCCAACGAGAAGCGCGATCACATGGTCCTGCTGGAGTTCCGCACCGCCGCCGGGATC
ACTCTCGGCATGGACGAGCTGTACAAGTAATACCACCCAGCTTTCTTGTACAAAGTGGTACGCGTGAATT
CACTCCTCAGGTGCAGGCTGCCTATCAGAAGGTGGTGGCTGGTGTGGCCAATGCCCTGGCTCACAAATAC
CACTGAGATCTTTTTCCCTCTGCCAAAAATTATGGGGACATCATGAAGCCCCTTGAGCATCTGACTTCTG
GCTAATAAAGGAAATTTATTTTCATTGCAATAGTGTGTTGGAATTTTTTGTGTCTCTCACTCGGAAGGAC
ATATGGGAGGGCAAATCATTTAAAACATCAGAATGAGTATTTGGTTTAGAGTTTGGCAACATATGCCCAT
ATGCTGGCTGCCATGAACAAAGGTTGGCTATAAAGAGGTCATCAGTATATGAAACAGCCCCCTGCTGTCC
ATTCCTTATTCCATAGAAAAGCCTTGACTTGAGGTTAGATTTTTTTTATATTTTGTTTTGTGTTATTTTT
TTCTTTAACATCCCTAAAATTTTCCTTACATGTTTTACTAGCCAGATTTTTCCTCCTCTCCTGACTACTC
CCAGTCATAGCTGTCCCTCTTCTCTTATGGAGATCCCTCGACCTGCAGCCCAAGCTTGGCGTAATCATGG
TCATAGCTGTTTCCTGTGTGAAATTGTTATCCGCTCACAATTCCACACAACATACGAGCCGGAAGCATAA
AGTGTAAAGCCTGGGGTGCCTAATGAGTGAGCTAACTCACATTAATTGCGTTGCGCTCACTGCCCGCTTT
CCAGTCGGGAAACCTGTCGTGCCAGCGGATCGACAGTACTAAGCTTGGTCTAATACCCAATCTCTCGTCT
TATCCAGATGTTTTATACGCCTCTGGCCCGTGTCTCAAAATCTCTGATGTTACATTGCACAAGATAAAAT
AATATCATCATGAACAATAAAACTGTCTGCTTACATAAACAGTAATACAAGGGGTGTTATGAGCCATATT
CAACGGGAAACGTCGAGGCCGCGATTAAATTCCAACATGGATGCTGATTTATATGGGTATAAATGGGCTC
GCGATAATGTCGGGCAATCAGGTGCGACAATCTATCGCTTGTATGGGAAGCCCGATGCGCCAGAGTTGTT
TCTGAAACATGGCAAAGGTAGCGTTGCCAATGATGTTACAGATGAGATGGTCAGACTAAACTGGCTGACG
GAATTTATGCCTCTTCCGACCATCAAGCATTTTATCCGTACTCCTGATGATGCATGGTTACTCACCACTG
CGATCCCCGGAAAAACAGCATTCCAGGTATTAGAAGAATATCCTGATTCAGGTGAAAATATTGTTGATGC
GCTGGCAGTGTTCCTGCGCCGGTTGCATTCGATTCCTGTTTGTAATTGTCCTTTTAACAGCGATCGCGTA
TTTCGTCTCGCTCAGGCGCAATCACGAATGAATAACGGTTTGGTTGATGCGAGTGATTTTGATGACGAGC
GTAATGGCTGGCCTGTTGAACAAGTCTGGAAAGAAATGCATAAACTTTTGCCATTCTCACCGGATTCAGT
CGTCACTCATGGTGATTTCTCACTTGATAACCTTATTTTTGACGAGGGGAAATTAATAGGTTGTATTGAT
GTTGGACGAGTCGGAATCGCAGACCGATACCAGGATCTTGCCATCCTATGGAACTGCCTCGGTGAGTTTT
CTCCTTCATTACAGAAACGGCTTTTTCAAAAATATGGTATTGATAATCCTGATATGAATAAATTGCAGTT
TCATTTGATGCTCGATGAGTTTTTCTAATCAGAATTGGTTAATTGGTTGTAACACTGGCAGAGCATTACG
CTGACTTGACGGGACGGCGCAAGCTCATGACCAAAATCCCTTAACGTGAGTTACGCGTCGTTCCACTGAG
CGTCAGAGGTATCACTAGTATTACAGAGGTAAGTTATAACAGTCGCCTAACCC
Features (pLannotate 1.2.2; 28 found; start..end, strand, type, name):
     87..675     -  rep_origin     ori: high-copy-number ColE1/pMB1/pBR322/pUC origin of replication
    846..1706    -  CDS            AmpR: β-lactamase; bla; confers resistance to ampicillin, carbenicillin, and related antibiotics
   1707..1778    -  promoter       AmpR promoter: bla
   1857..2456    +  CDS            PuroR: puromycin N-acetyltransferase; pac from Streptomyces alboniger; confers resistance to puromycin
   2461..2541    +  CDS            HBB (fragment): HBB_PONPY - Experimental evidence at transcript level: Swiss-Prot protein existence level 2. Involved in oxygen transport from the lung to the various peripheral tissues. From Pongo pygmaeus (Bornean orangutan).
   2612..2667    +  polyA_signal   β-globin poly(A) signal: rabbit β-globin polyadenylation signal (Gil and Proudfoot, 1987)
   3646..3666    +  protein_bind   attB4: mutant version of attB; core recombination site for the Gateway® BP reaction BP Clonase™
   3734..3945    +  promoter       EF-1α core promoter: core promoter for human elongation factor EF-1α
   3946..4884    +  intron         EF-1α intron A: intron upstream of the start codon of human EF-1α
   4911..4931    +  protein_bind   attB1: mutant version of attB; core recombination site for the Gateway® BP reaction BP Clonase™
   4951..5646    +  CDS            mKate2: mKate2 is a basic (constitutively fluorescent) red fluorescent protein published in 2009, derived from Entacmaea quadricolor. It is reported to be a rapidly-maturing monomer with moderate acid sensitivity.
   5666..5690    -  protein_bind   attB2: mutant version of attB; recombination site for the Gateway® BP reaction BP Clonase™
   5834..5908    +  CDS            HBB (fragment): HBB_PONPY - Experimental evidence at transcript level: Swiss-Prot protein existence level 2. Involved in oxygen transport from the lung to the various peripheral tissues. From Pongo pygmaeus (Bornean orangutan).
   5979..6034    +  polyA_signal   β-globin poly(A) signal: rabbit β-globin polyadenylation signal (Gil and Proudfoot, 1987)
   6418..6443    +  misc_feature   SA: splice acceptor site
   7115..7135    +  protein_bind   attB4: mutant version of attB; core recombination site for the Gateway® BP reaction BP Clonase™
   7203..7414    +  promoter       EF-1α core promoter: core promoter for human elongation factor EF-1α
   7415..8353    +  intron         EF-1α intron A: intron upstream of the start codon of human EF-1α
   8380..8400    +  protein_bind   attB1: mutant version of attB; core recombination site for the Gateway® BP reaction BP Clonase™
   8411..9127    +  CDS            EBFP2: EBFP2 is a basic (constitutively fluorescent) blue fluorescent protein published in 2007, derived from Aequorea victoria. It is reported to be a rapidly-maturing monomer with moderate acid sensitivity.
   9135..9159    -  protein_bind   attB2: mutant version of attB; recombination site for the Gateway® BP reaction BP Clonase™
   9163..9243    +  CDS            HBB (fragment): HBB_PONPY - Experimental evidence at transcript level: Swiss-Prot protein existence level 2. Involved in oxygen transport from the lung to the various peripheral tissues. From Pongo pygmaeus (Bornean orangutan).
   9314..9369    +  polyA_signal   β-globin poly(A) signal: rabbit β-globin polyadenylation signal (Gil and Proudfoot, 1987)
   9752..9774    -  protein_bind   lac operator (fragment): The lac repressor binds to the lac operator to inhibit transcription in E. coli. This inhibition can be relieved by adding lactose or isopropyl-β-D-thiogalactopyranoside (IPTG). lac repressor encoded by lacI
   9778..9808    -  promoter       lac promoter: promoter for the E. coli lac operon
   9823..9844    -  protein_bind   CAP binding site: CAP binding activates transcription in the presence of cAMP. E. coli catabolite activator protein
   9857..9896    -  CDS            lacI (fragment): lac repressor; lacI; The lac repressor binds to the lac operator to inhibit transcription in E. coli. This inhibition can be relieved by adding lactose or isopropyl-β-D-thiogalactopyranoside (IPTG).
  10069..10878   +  CDS            KanR: aminoglycoside phosphotransferase; aph(3')-Ia; confers resistance to kanamycin in bacteria or G418 (Geneticin®) in eukaryotes
