[The description below was written by a language model from this plasmid's Addgene catalogue record and pLannotate feature annotations shown in this document.]
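Description:
LSB-hsa-miR-190a-5p is a mammalian expression plasmid of about 11 kb, built on the Low Sensor Backbone (LSB) and designed as a two-colour fluorescent sensor of microRNA activity. It replicates in E. coli from a high-copy ColE1/pUC-type origin and carries both a β-lactamase gene (ampicillin) and an aph(3')-Ia gene (kanamycin), so it is maintained under double selection. A puromycin N-acetyltransferase coding sequence followed by a rabbit β-globin polyadenylation signal is also present for selection of mammalian cells, although the feature table does not annotate a promoter directly upstream of it.

The payload consists of two parallel transcription units, each driven by the human EF-1α core promoter with its intron A and terminated by a rabbit β-globin poly(A) signal. One unit expresses the red fluorescent protein mKate2 and carries the target site for human miR-190a-5p in its 3' UTR. The target site itself is not annotated in the feature table but would lie between the mKate2 coding sequence and its poly(A) signal. The other unit expresses the blue protein EBFP2 without a target and serves as an internal reference for delivery and expression. When miR-190a-5p is active in a transfected cell, mKate2 output falls relative to EBFP2, and this ratio reports miRNA activity. Gateway attB4, attB1 and attB2 scars flank the promoters and reporters, reflecting modular assembly; the record lists Gibson cloning for the insert.

The depositor warns that the repeated poly(A) elements make the plasmid inherently unstable. Small insertions flanking the puromycin coding region also differ between the deposited sequence and the physical plasmid, reportedly without affecting puromycin selection.
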