Addgene plasmid #103298: LSB-hsa-miR-190a-5p
Purpose: Used to sense miRNA activity using fluorescence based tools. hsa-miR-190a-5p target in 3' UTR of of mKate. miRNA activity can be measured by the repression of mKate2 relative to EBFP2 fluorescent proteins . Plasmid is inherently unstable; please see Depositor Comments
Depositing lab: Ron Weiss. Depositing organization: Massachusetts Institute of Technology. Publication: A mixed antagonistic/synergistic miRNA repression model enables accurate predictions of multi-input miRNA sensor activity. Gam JJ, Babb J, Weiss R. Nat Commun. 2018 Jun 22;9(1):2430. doi: 10.1038/s41467-018-04575-0. PubMed 29934631.
Backbone
  Vector backbone: Low Sensor Backbone (LSB)
  Vector type: Mammalian Expression, Synthetic Biology
Growth in bacteria
  Bacterial resistance: Ampicillin and Kanamycin, 100 & 50 μg/mL
  Growth temperature: 30°C
  Growth strain: NEB Stable
  Copy number: High Copy
Gene/Insert
  Gene/Insert name: hsa-miR-190a-5p target
  Species: H. sapiens (human)
  Entrez Gene: MIR190A (a.k.a. MIR190, MIRN190, hsa-mir-190a, miR-190, mir-190a)
  Promoter: EF-1a
  Cloning method: Gibson Cloning
Terms and licenses: Academic/Nonprofit Terms; Industry Terms: Not Available to Industry
Depositor comments: Please note that this plasmid is inherently unstable due to a repeating poly A element. We recommend performing a diagnostic digest on multiple colonies upon receipt. The depositors would like to note the presence of several discrepancies between the depositor sequence and physical plasmid sequence. In particular, the sequences upstream and downstream of the puromycin coding region have 10 bp insertions which do not affect the ability to perform puromycin selection. The sequences for those regions within the physical plasmids are as follows: Upstream of Puro: GAATTCGACCGCCTGTCTCAAGGTGCCACC; Downstream of Puro: GCTTTGAGACTACGCGTGAATTCACTCCTC.
How to cite: LSB-hsa-miR-190a-5p was a gift from Ron Weiss (Addgene plasmid # 103298 ; http://n2t.net/addgene:103298 ; RRID:Addgene_103298)
