>Addgene plasmid #103298 | LSB-hsa-miR-190a-5p | depositor partial sequence | sequence record 195646 | hsa-miR-190a-5p target
ACCTAATATATCAAACATATCA
