>Addgene plasmid #103298 | LSB-hsa-miR-190a-5p | addgene partial sequence | sequence record 270329 | mKate2-F 5'-ACCCGCTAAGAACCTCAAGA-3'
TCAAGGAGGCCGACAAAGAGACATACGTCGAGCAGCACGAGGTGGCTGTGGCCAGATACTGCGACCTCCC
TAGCAAACTGGGGCACAAACTTAATTGAGAATTCTACCACCCAGCTTTCTTGTACAAAGTGGTACGTCTC
AAGACCAGAGGTCTCTGCTTTAGCTTCTACCTAATATATCAAACATATCAACCTAATATATCAAACATAT
CAACCTAATATATCAAACATATCAACCTAATATATCAAACATATCACAACCAGAAGAGACCTGTGCTTCA
CTCCTCAGGTGCAGGCTGCCTATCAGAAGGTGGTGGCTGGTGTGGCCAATGCCCTGGCTCACAAATACCA
CTGAGATCTTTTTCCCTCTGCCAAAAATTATGGGGACATCATGAAGCCCCTTGAGCATCTGACTTCTGGC
TAATAAAGGAAATTTATTTTCATTGCAATAGTGTGTTGGAATTTTTTGTGTCTCTCACTCGGAAGGACAT
ATGGGAGGGCAAATCATTTAAAACATCAGAATGAGTATTTGGTTTAGAGTTTGGCAACATATGCCCATAT
GCTGGCTGCCATGAACAA
